Addgene plasmid #215232: shRNA_circNUDC_1
Purpose: Supression of shcircNUDC(5,RI,6)_1 expression
Depositing lab: Sefi Rosenbluh. Depositing organization: Monash University. Publication: Systematic loss-of-function screens identify pathway-specific functional circular RNAs. Liu L, Neve M, Perlaza-Jimenez L, Xi X, Purcell J, Hawdon A, Conn SJ, Zenker J, Tamayo P, Goodall GJ, Rosenbluh J. Nat Cell Biol. 2024 Aug;26(8):1359-1372. doi: 10.1038/s41556-024-01467-y. Epub 2024 Aug 2. PubMed 39095657.
Backbone
  Vector backbone: pLKO.1
  Vector type: Lentiviral
  Selectable markers: Puromycin
Growth in bacteria
  Bacterial resistance: Ampicillin, 100 μg/mL
  Growth temperature: 37°C
  Growth strain: NEB Stable
  Copy number: High Copy
Gene/Insert
  Gene/Insert name: circNUDC shRNA 1
  gRNA/shRNA sequence: GTGCATCTGGAGAAGGATACT
  Species: H. sapiens (human)
  Entrez Gene: NUDC (a.k.a. HNUDC, MNUDC, NPD011)
  Cloning method: Restriction Enzyme; 5′ cloning site unknown (unknown if destroyed)
Terms and licenses: Academic/Nonprofit Terms; Industry Terms: Not Available to Industry
How to cite: shRNA_circNUDC_1 was a gift from Sefi Rosenbluh (Addgene plasmid # 215232 ; http://n2t.net/addgene:215232 ; RRID:Addgene_215232)
