[The description below was written by a language model from this plasmid's Addgene catalogue record and pLannotate feature annotations shown in this document.]
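Description:
shRNA_circNUDC_1 is a lentiviral shRNA expression plasmid built on the pLKO.1 backbone, designed to knock down a circular RNA derived from the human NUDC gene, designated circNUDC(5,RI,6) in the record. It is the first of what the name implies is a set of hairpins against this target. The 7,084 nt plasmid is propagated in E. coli at high copy from a ColE1/pUC-type origin under ampicillin selection (AmpR, β-lactamase). It also carries an f1 origin and remnants of a cloning-vector lac region (lac promoter/operator, lacZα and lacI fragments, and T3 and T7 promoters) that play no role in the payload.

The transfer cassette follows a self-inactivating HIV-1 design. An RSV promoter fused to a truncated 5' LTR drives production of the genomic RNA in packaging cells. It is followed by the Ψ packaging signal with a partial gag sequence, the Rev response element for Rev-dependent nuclear export, and a cPPT/CTS element that aids transduction. A ΔU3 3' LTR inactivates LTR-driven transcription after integration, and an SV40 poly(A) signal and SV40 origin lie downstream. Within this frame, a human U6 RNA polymerase III promoter transcribes the shRNA. The hairpin itself is not annotated in the feature table but would lie between the U6 promoter and the cPPT. A separate human PGK promoter drives puromycin N-acetyltransferase, so that transduced mammalian cells can be selected with puromycin.

The construct comes from a study that used systematic loss-of-function screens to identify functional circular RNAs. It is suited to stable depletion of circNUDC in human cells. The record does not give the restriction sites used for cloning.
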