Features (pLannotate 1.2.2; 25 found; start..end, strand, type, name):
    101..122     +  protein_bind   CAP binding site: CAP binding activates transcription in the presence of cAMP. E. coli catabolite activator protein
    137..167     +  promoter       lac promoter: promoter for the E. coli lac operon
    175..191     +  protein_bind   lac operator: The lac repressor binds to the lac operator to inhibit transcription in E. coli. This inhibition can be relieved by adding lactose or isopropyl-β-D-thiogalactopyranoside (IPTG). lac repressor encoded by lacI
    236..254     +  promoter       T3 promoter: promoter for bacteriophage T3 RNA polymerase
    282..508     +  promoter       RSV promoter: Rous sarcoma virus enhancer/promoter
    509..689     +  LTR            5' LTR (truncated): truncated 5' long terminal repeat (LTR) from HIV-1
    736..861     +  misc_feature   HIV-1 Ψ: packaging signal of human immunodeficiency virus type 1
    845..1208    +  CDS            HIV-1 gag (fragment): gag protein from human immunodeficiency virus 1; gag
   1354..1587    +  misc_feature   RRE: The Rev response element (RRE) of HIV-1 allows for Rev-dependent mRNA export from the nucleus to the cytoplasm.
   1964..2064    +  CDS            Rev (fragment): human immunodeficiency virus 1 (HIV-1) Rev protein; rev; enhances nuclear export of unspliced and incompletely spliced viral mRNAs
   2114..2354    +  promoter       U6 promoter: RNA polymerase III promoter for human U6 snRNA
   2459..2576    +  misc_feature   cPPT/CTS: central polypurine tract and central termination sequence of HIV-1
   2625..3135    +  promoter       hPGK promoter: human phosphoglycerate kinase 1 promoter
   3157..3756    +  CDS            PuroR: puromycin N-acetyltransferase; pac from Streptomyces alboniger; confers resistance to puromycin
   3799..3882    +  CDS            nef (fragment): NEF_HV1Z2 - Experimental evidence at protein level: Swiss-Prot protein existence level 1. Extracellular Nef protein targets CD4(+) T-lymphocytes for apoptosis by interacting with CXCR4 surface receptors. From Human immunodeficiency virus type 1 group M subtype D (isolate Z2/CDC-Z34) (HIV-1).
   3884..4117    +  LTR            3' LTR (ΔU3): self-inactivating 3' long terminal repeat (LTR) from HIV-1
   4189..4310    +  polyA_signal   SV40 poly(A) signal: SV40 polyadenylation signal
   4350..4485    +  rep_origin     SV40 ori: SV40 origin of replication
   4506..4524    -  promoter       T7 promoter: promoter for bacteriophage T7 RNA polymerase
   4532..4687    +  CDS            lacZα (fragment): LacZα fragment of β-galactosidase; lacZ fragment
   4692..5120    +  rep_origin     f1 ori (sequence partly withheld): f1 bacteriophage origin of replication; arrow indicates direction of (+) strand synthesis
   5173..5277    +  promoter       AmpR promoter: bla
   5278..6138    +  CDS            AmpR: β-lactamase; bla; confers resistance to ampicillin, carbenicillin, and related antibiotics
   6309..6897    +  rep_origin     ori: high-copy-number ColE1/pMB1/pBR322/pUC origin of replication
   7080..88      +  CDS            lacI (fragment) (across the origin): lac repressor; lacI; The lac repressor binds to the lac operator to inhibit transcription in E. coli. This inhibition can be relieved by adding lactose or isopropyl-β-D-thiogalactopyranoside (IPTG).
>Addgene plasmid #215232 | shRNA_circNUDC_1 | addgene full sequence | sequence record 432524 | Addgene NGS Result
CAATACGCAAACCGCCTCTCCCCGCGCGTTGGCCGATTCATTAATGCAGCTGGCACGACAGGTTTCCCGA
CTGGAAAGCGGGCAGTGAGCGCAACGCAATTAATGTGAGTTAGCTCACTCATTAGGCACCCCAGGCTTTA
CACTTTATGCTTCCGGCTCGTATGTTGTGTGGAATTGTGAGCGGATAACAATTTCACACAGGAAACAGCT
ATGACCATGATTACGCCAAGCGCGCAATTAACCCTCACTAAAGGGAACAAAAGCTGGAGCTGCAAGCTTA
ATGTAGTCTTATGCAATACTCTTGTAGTCTTGCAACATGGTAACGATGAGTTAGCAACATGCCTTACAAG
GAGAGAAAAAGCACCGTGCATGCCGATTGGTGGAAGTAAGGTGGTACGATCGTGCCTTATTAGGAAGGCA
ACAGACGGGTCTGACATGGATTGGACGAACCACTGAATTGCCGCATTGCAGAGATATTGTATTTAAGTGC
CTAGCTCGATACATAAACGGGTCTCTCTGGTTAGACCAGATCTGAGCCTGGGAGCTCTCTGGCTAACTAG
GGAACCCACTGCTTAAGCCTCAATAAAGCTTGCCTTGAGTGCTTCAAGTAGTGTGTGCCCGTCTGTTGTG
TGACTCTGGTAACTAGAGATCCCTCAGACCCTTTTAGTCAGTGTGGAAAATCTCTAGCAGTGGCGCCCGA
ACAGGGACTTGAAAGCGAAAGGGAAACCAGAGGAGCTCTCTCGACGCAGGACTCGGCTTGCTGAAGCGCG
CACGGCAAGAGGCGAGGGGCGGCGACTGGTGAGTACGCCAAAAATTTTGACTAGCGGAGGCTAGAAGGAG
AGAGATGGGTGCGAGAGCGTCAGTATTAAGCGGGGGAGAATTAGATCGCGATGGGAAAAAATTCGGTTAA
GGCCAGGGGGAAAGAAAAAATATAAATTAAAACATATAGTATGGGCAAGCAGGGAGCTAGAACGATTCGC
AGTTAATCCTGGCCTGTTAGAAACATCAGAAGGCTGTAGACAAATACTGGGACAGCTACAACCATCCCTT
CAGACAGGATCAGAAGAACTTAGATCATTATATAATACAGTAGCAACCCTCTATTGTGTGCATCAAAGGA
TAGAGATAAAAGACACCAAGGAAGCTTTAGACAAGATAGAGGAAGAGCAAAACAAAAGTAAGACCACCGC
ACAGCAAGCGGCCGCTGATCTTCAGACCTGGAGGAGGAGATATGAGGGACAATTGGAGAAGTGAATTATA
TAAATATAAAGTAGTAAAAATTGAACCATTAGGAGTAGCACCCACCAAGGCAAAGAGAAGAGTGGTGCAG
AGAGAAAAAAGAGCAGTGGGAATAGGAGCTTTGTTCCTTGGGTTCTTGGGAGCAGCAGGAAGCACTATGG
GCGCAGCGTCAATGACGCTGACGGTACAGGCCAGACAATTATTGTCTGGTATAGTGCAGCAGCAGAACAA
TTTGCTGAGGGCTATTGAGGCGCAACAGCATCTGTTGCAACTCACAGTCTGGGGCATCAAGCAGCTCCAG
GCAAGAATCCTGGCTGTGGAAAGATACCTAAAGGATCAACAGCTCCTGGGGATTTGGGGTTGCTCTGGAA
AACTCATTTGCACCACTGCTGTGCCTTGGAATGCTAGTTGGAGTAATAAATCTCTGGAACAGATTTGGAA
TCACACGACCTGGATGGAGTGGGACAGAGAAATTAACAATTACACAAGCTTAATACACTCCTTAATTGAA
GAATCGCAAAACCAGCAAGAAAAGAATGAACAAGAATTATTGGAATTAGATAAATGGGCAAGTTTGTGGA
ATTGGTTTAACATAACAAATTGGCTGTGGTATATAAAATTATTCATAATGATAGTAGGAGGCTTGGTAGG
TTTAAGAATAGTTTTTGCTGTACTTTCTATAGTGAATAGAGTTAGGCAGGGATATTCACCATTATCGTTT
CAGACCCACCTCCCAACCCCGAGGGGACCCGACAGGCCCGAAGGAATAGAAGAAGAAGGTGGAGAGAGAG
ACAGAGACAGATCCATTCGATTAGTGAACGGATCTCGACGGTATCGATCACGAGACTAGCCTCGAGCGGC
CGCCCCCTTCACCGAGGGCCTATTTCCCATGATTCCTTCATATTTGCATATACGATACAAGGCTGTTAGA
GAGATAATTGGAATTAATTTGACTGTAAACACAAAGATATTAGTACAAAATACGTGACGTAGAAAGTAAT
AATTTCTTGGGTAGTTTGCAGTTTTAAAATTATGTTTTAAAATGGACTATCATATGCTTACCGTAACTTG
AAAGTATTTCGATTTCTTGGCTTTATATATCTTGTGGAAAGGACGAAACACCGGGTGCATCTGGAGAAGG
ATACTCTCGAGAGTATCCTTCTCCAGATGCACTTTTTGAATTCTCGACCTCGAGACAAATGGCAGTATTC
ATCCACAATTTTAAAAGAAAAGGGGGGATTGGGGGGTACAGTGCAGGGGAAAGAATAGTAGACATAATAG
CAACAGACATACAAACTAAAGAATTACAAAAACAAATTACAAAAATTCAAAATTTTCGGGTTTATTACAG
GGACAGCAGAGATCCACTTTGGCCGCGGCTCGAGGGGGTTGGGGTTGCGCCTTTTCCAAGGCAGCCCTGG
GTTTGCGCAGGGACGCGGCTGCTCTGGGCGTGGTTCCGGGAAACGCAGCGGCGCCGACCCTGGGTCTCGC
ACATTCTTCACGTCCGTTCGCAGCGTCACCCGGATCTTCGCCGCTACCCTTGTGGGCCCCCCGGCGACGC
TTCCTGCTCCGCCCCTAAGTCGGGAAGGTTCCTTGCGGTTCGCGGCGTGCCGGACGTGACAAACGGAAGC
CGCACGTCTCACTAGTACCCTCGCAGACGGACAGCGCCAGGGAGCAATGGCAGCGCGCCGACCGCGATGG
GCTGTGGCCAATAGCGGCTGCTCAGCAGGGCGCGCCGAGAGCAGCGGCCGGGAAGGGGCGGTGCGGGAGG
CGGGGTGTGGGGCGGTAGTGTGGGCCCTGTTCCTGCCCGCGCGGTGTTCCGCATTCTGCAAGCCTCCGGA
GCGCACGTCGGCAGTCGGCTCCCTCGTTGACCGAATCACCGACCTCTCTCCCCAGGGGGATCCACCGGAG
CTTACCATGACCGAGTACAAGCCCACGGTGCGCCTCGCCACCCGCGACGACGTCCCCAGGGCCGTACGCA
CCCTCGCCGCCGCGTTCGCCGACTACCCCGCCACGCGCCACACCGTCGATCCGGACCGCCACATCGAGCG
GGTCACCGAGCTGCAAGAACTCTTCCTCACGCGCGTCGGGCTCGACATCGGCAAGGTGTGGGTCGCGGAC
GACGGCGCCGCGGTGGCGGTCTGGACCACGCCGGAGAGCGTCGAAGCGGGGGCGGTGTTCGCCGAGATCG
GCCCGCGCATGGCCGAGTTGAGCGGTTCCCGGCTGGCCGCGCAGCAACAGATGGAAGGCCTCCTGGCGCC
GCACCGGCCCAAGGAGCCCGCGTGGTTCCTGGCCACCGTCGGCGTCTCGCCCGACCACCAGGGCAAGGGT
CTGGGCAGCGCCGTCGTGCTCCCCGGAGTGGAGGCGGCCGAGCGCGCCGGGGTGCCCGCCTTCCTGGAGA
CCTCCGCGCCCCGCAACCTCCCCTTCTACGAGCGGCTCGGCTTCACCGTCACCGCCGACGTCGAGGTGCC
CGAAGGACCGCGCACCTGGTGCATGACCCGCAAGCCCGGTGCCTGACGCCCGCCCCACGACCCGCAGCGC
CCGACCGAAAGGAGCGCACGACCCCATGCATCGGTACCTTTAAGACCAATGACTTACAAGGCAGCTGTAG
ATCTTAGCCACTTTTTAAAAGAAAAGGGGGGACTGGAAGGGCTAATTCACTCCCAACGAAGACAAGATCT
GCTTTTTGCTTGTACTGGGTCTCTCTGGTTAGACCAGATCTGAGCCTGGGAGCTCTCTGGCTAACTAGGG
AACCCACTGCTTAAGCCTCAATAAAGCTTGCCTTGAGTGCTTCAAGTAGTGTGTGCCCGTCTGTTGTGTG
ACTCTGGTAACTAGAGATCCCTCAGACCCTTTTAGTCAGTGTGGAAAATCTCTAGCAGTAGTAGTTCATG
TCATCTTATTATTCAGTATTTATAACTTGCAAAGAAATGAATATCAGAGAGTGAGAGGAACTTGTTTATT
GCAGCTTATAATGGTTACAAATAAAGCAATAGCATCACAAATTTCACAAATAAAGCATTTTTTTCACTGC
ATTCTAGTTGTGGTTTGTCCAAACTCATCAATGTATCTTATCATGTCTGGCTCTAGCTATCCCGCCCCTA
ACTCCGCCCATCCCGCCCCTAACTCCGCCCAGTTCCGCCCATTCTCCGCCCCATGGCTGACTAATTTTTT
TTATTTATGCAGAGGCCGAGGCCGCCTCGGCCTCTGAGCTATTCCAGAAGTAGTGAGGAGGCTTTTTTGG
AGGCCTAGGGACGTACCCAATTCGCCCTATAGTGAGTCGTATTACGCGCGCTCACTGGCCGTCGTTTTAC
AACGTCGTGACTGGGAAAACCCTGGCGTTACCCAACTTAATCGCCTTGCAGCACATCCCCCTTTCGCCAG
CTGGCGTAATAGCGAAGAGGCCCGCACCGATCGCCCTTCCCAACAGTTGCGCAGCCTGAATGGCGAATGG
G
[124 nt withheld, positions 4692-4815]
C
[91 nt withheld, positions 4817-4907]
A
[49 nt withheld, positions 4909-4957]
CCTTTGACGTTGGAGTCCACGTTCTTT
[37 nt withheld, positions 4985-5021]
ACCCTATCTCGGTCTATTCTTTTGATTTATAAGGGATTTTGCCGATTTCGGCCTATTGGTTAAAAAATGA
GCTGATTTAACAAAAATTTAACGCGAATTTTAACAAAATATTAACGCTTACAATTTAGGTGGCACTTTTC
GGGGAAATGTGCGCGGAACCCCTATTTGTTTATTTTTCTAAATACATTCAAATATGTATCCGCTCATGAG
ACAATAACCCTGATAAATGCTTCAATAATATTGAAAAAGGAAGAGTATGAGTATTCAACATTTCCGTGTC
GCCCTTATTCCCTTTTTTGCGGCATTTTGCCTTCCTGTTTTTGCTCACCCAGAAACGCTGGTGAAAGTAA
AAGATGCTGAAGATCAGTTGGGTGCACGAGTGGGTTACATCGAACTGGATCTCAACAGCGGTAAGATCCT
TGAGAGTTTTCGCCCCGAAGAACGTTTTCCAATGATGAGCACTTTTAAAGTTCTGCTATGTGGCGCGGTA
TTATCCCGTATTGACGCCGGGCAAGAGCAACTCGGTCGCCGCATACACTATTCTCAGAATGACTTGGTTG
AGTACTCACCAGTCACAGAAAAGCATCTTACGGATGGCATGACAGTAAGAGAATTATGCAGTGCTGCCAT
AACCATGAGTGATAACACTGCGGCCAACTTACTTCTGACAACGATCGGAGGACCGAAGGAGCTAACCGCT
TTTTTGCACAACATGGGGGATCATGTAACTCGCCTTGATCGTTGGGAACCGGAGCTGAATGAAGCCATAC
CAAACGACGAGCGTGACACCACGATGCCTGTAGCAATGGCAACAACGTTGCGCAAACTATTAACTGGCGA
ACTACTTACTCTAGCTTCCCGGCAACAATTAATAGACTGGATGGAGGCGGATAAAGTTGCAGGACCACTT
CTGCGCTCGGCCCTTCCGGCTGGCTGGTTTATTGCTGATAAATCTGGAGCCGGTGAGCGTGGGTCTCGCG
GTATCATTGCAGCACTGGGGCCAGATGGTAAGCCCTCCCGTATCGTAGTTATCTACACGACGGGGAGTCA
GGCAACTATGGATGAACGAAATAGACAGATCGCTGAGATAGGTGCCTCACTGATTAAGCATTGGTAACTG
TCAGACCAAGTTTACTCATATATACTTTAGATTGATTTAAAACTTCATTTTTAATTTAAAAGGATCTAGG
TGAAGATCCTTTTTGATAATCTCATGACCAAAATCCCTTAACGTGAGTTTTCGTTCCACTGAGCGTCAGA
CCCCGTAGAAAAGATCAAAGGATCTTCTTGAGATCCTTTTTTTCTGCGCGTAATCTGCTGCTTGCAAACA
AAAAAACCACCGCTACCAGCGGTGGTTTGTTTGCCGGATCAAGAGCTACCAACTCTTTTTCCGAAGGTAA
CTGGCTTCAGCAGAGCGCAGATACCAAATACTGTTCTTCTAGTGTAGCCGTAGTTAGGCCACCACTTCAA
GAACTCTGTAGCACCGCCTACATACCTCGCTCTGCTAATCCTGTTACCAGTGGCTGCTGCCAGTGGCGAT
AAGTCGTGTCTTACCGGGTTGGACTCAAGACGATAGTTACCGGATAAGGCGCAGCGGTCGGGCTGAACGG
GGGGTTCGTGCACACAGCCCAGCTTGGAGCGAACGACCTACACCGAACTGAGATACCTACAGCGTGAGCT
ATGAGAAAGCGCCACGCTTCCCGAAGGGAGAAAGGCGGACAGGTATCCGGTAAGCGGCAGGGTCGGAACA
GGAGAGCGCACGAGGGAGCTTCCAGGGGGAAACGCCTGGTATCTTTATAGTCCTGTCGGGTTTCGCCACC
TCTGACTTGAGCGTCGATTTTTGTGATGCTCGTCAGGGGGGCGGAGCCTATGGAAAAACGCCAGCAACGC
GGCCTTTTTACGGTTCCTGGCCTTTTGCTGGCCTTTTGCTCACATGTTCTTTCCTGCGTTATCCCCTGAT
TCTGTGGATAACCGTATTACCGCCTTTGAGTGAGCTGATACCGCTCGCCGCAGCCGAACGACCGAGCGCA
GCGAGTCAGTGAGCGAGGAAGCGGAAGAGCGCC
